>Addgene plasmid #81659 | pDONR223_KRAS_p.D33E | addgene full sequence | sequence record 166507 | Addgene NGS Result
TGCCGGGTGACGCACACCGTGGAAACGGATGAAGGCACGAACCCAGTGGACATAAGCCTGTTCGGTTCGT
AAGCTGTAATGCAAGTAGCGTATGCGCTCACGCAACTGGTCCAGAACCTTGACCGAACGCAGCGGTGGTA
ACGGCGCAGTGGCGGTTTTCATGGCTTGTTATGACTGTTTTTTTGGGGTACAGTCTATGCCTCGGGCATC
CAAGCAGCAAGCGCGTTACGCCGTGGGTCGATGTTTGATGTTATGGAGCAGCAACGATGTTACGCAGCAG
GGCAGTCGCCCTAAAACAAAGTTAAACATTATGAGGGAAGCGGTGATCGCCGAAGTATCGACTCAACTAT
CAGAGGTAGTTGGCGTCATCGAGCGCCATCTCGAACCGACGTTGCTGGCCGTACATTTGTACGGCTCCGC
AGTGGATGGCGGCCTGAAGCCACACAGTGATATTGATTTGCTGGTTACGGTGACCGTAAGGCTTGATGAA
ACAACGCGGCGAGCTTTGATCAACGACCTTTTGGAAACTTCGGCTTCCCCTGGAGAGAGCGAGATTCTCC
GCGCTGTAGAAGTCACCATTGTTGTGCACGACGACATCATTCCGTGGCGTTATCCAGCTAAGCGCGAACT
GCAATTTGGAGAATGGCAGCGCAATGACATTCTTGCAGGTATCTTCGAGCCAGCCACGATCGACATTGAT
CTGGCTATCTTGCTGACAAAAGCAAGAGAACATAGCGTTGCCTTGGTAGGTCCAGCGGCGGAGGAACTCT
TTGATCCGGTTCCTGAACAGGATCTATTTGAGGCGCTAAATGAAACCTTAACGCTATGGAACTCGCCGCC
CGACTGGGCTGGCGATGAGCGAAATGTAGTGCTTACGTTGTCCCGCATTTGGTACAGCGCAGTAACCGGC
AAAATCGCGCCGAAGGATGTCGCTGCCGACTGGGCAATGGAGCGCCTGCCGGCCCAGTATCAGCCCGTCA
TACTTGAAGCTAGACAGGCTTATCTTGGACAAGAAGAAGATCGCTTGGCCTCGCGCGCAGATCAGTTGGA
AGAATTTGTCCACTACGTGAAAGGCGAGATCACCAAGGTAGTCGGCAAATAACCCTCGAGCCACCCATGA
CCAAAATCCCTTAACGTGAGTTACGCGTCGTTCCACTGAGCGTCAGACCCCGTAGAAAAGATCAAAGGAT
CTTCTTGAGATCCTTTTTTTCTGCGCGTAATCTGCTGCTTGCAAACAAAAAAACCACCGCTACCAGCGGT
GGTTTGTTTGCCGGATCAAGAGCTACCAACTCTTTTTCCGAAGGTAACTGGCTTCAGCAGAGCGCAGATA
CCAAATACTGTTCTTCTAGTGTAGCCGTAGTTAGGCCACCACTTCAAGAACTCTGTAGCACCGCCTACAT
ACCTCGCTCTGCTAATCCTGTTACCAGTGGCTGCTGCCAGTGGCGATAAGTCGTGTCTTACCGGGTTGGA
CTCAAGACGATAGTTACCGGATAAGGCGCAGCGGTCGGGCTGAACGGGGGGTTCGTGCACACAGCCCAGC
TTGGAGCGAACGACCTACACCGAACTGAGATACCTACAGCGTGAGCTATGAGAAAGCGCCACGCTTCCCG
AAGGGAGAAAGGCGGACAGGTATCCGGTAAGCGGCAGGGTCGGAACAGGAGAGCGCACGAGGGAGCTTCC
AGGGGGAAACGCCTGGTATCTTTATAGTCCTGTCGGGTTTCGCCACCTCTGACTTGAGCGTCGATTTTTG
TGATGCTCGTCAGGGGGGCGGAGCCTATGGAAAAACGCCAGCAACGCGGCCTTTTTACGGTTCCTGGCCT
TTTGCTGGCCTTTTGCTCACATGTTCTTTCCTGCGTTATCCCCTGATTCTGTGGATAACCGTATTACCGC
CTTTGAGTGAGCTGATACCGCTCGCCGCAGCCGAACGACCGAGCGCAGCGAGTCAGTGAGCGAGGAAGCG
GAAGAGCGCCCAATACGCAAACCGCCTCTCCCCGCGCGTTGGCCGATTCATTAATGCAGCTGGCACGACA
GGTTTCCCGACTGGAAAGCGGGCAGTGAGCGCAACGCAATTAATACGCGTACCGCTAGCCAGGAAGAGTT
TGTAGAAACGCAAAAAGGCCATCCGTCAGGATGGCCTTCTGCTTAGTTTGATGCCTGGCAGTTTATGGCG
GGCGTCCTGCCCGCCACCCTCCGGGCCGTTGCTTCACAACGTTCAAATCCGCTCCCGGCGGATTTGTCCT
ACTCAGGAGAGCGTTCACCGACAAACAACAGATAAAACGAAAGGCCCAGTCTTCCGACTGAGCCTTTCGT
TTTATTTGATGCCTGGCAGTTCCCTACTCTCGCGTTAACGCTAGCATGGATGTTTTCCCAGTCACGACGT
TGTAAAACGACGGCCAGTCTTAAGCTCGGGCCCCAAATAATGATTTTATTTTGACTGATAGTGACCTGTT
CGTTGCAACAAATTGATGAGCAATGCTTTTTTATAATGCCAACTTTGTACAAAAAAGTTGGCACCATGAC
TGAATATAAACTTGTGGTAGTTGGAGCTGGTGGCGTAGGCAAGAGTGCCTTGACGATACAGCTAATTCAG
AATCATTTTGTGGACGAATATGAACCAACAATAGAGGATTCCTACAGGAAGCAAGTAGTAATTGATGGAG
AAACCTGTCTCTTGGATATTCTCGACACAGCAGGTCAAGAGGAGTACAGTGCAATGAGGGACCAGTACAT
GAGGACTGGGGAGGGCTTTCTTTGTGTATTTGCCATAAATAATACTAAATCATTTGAAGATATTCACCAT
TATAGAGAACAAATTAAAAGAGTTAAGGACTCTGAAGATGTACCTATGGTCCTAGTAGGAAATAAATGTG
ATTTGCCTTCTAGAACAGTAGACACAAAACAGGCTCAGGACTTAGCAAGAAGTTATGGAATTCCTTTTAT
TGAAACATCAGCAAAGACAAGACAGGGTGTTGATGATGCCTTCTATACATTAGTTCGAGAAATTCGAAAA
CATAAAGAAAAGATGAGCAAAGATGGTAAAAAGAAGAAAAAGAAGTCAAAGACAAAGTGTGTAATTATGT
GATTGCCAACTTTCTTGTACAAAGTTGGCATTATAAGAAAGCATTGCTTATCAATTTGTTGCAACGAACA
GGTCACTATCAGTCAAAATAAAATCATTATTTGCCATCCAGCTGATATCCCCTATAGTGAGTCGTATTAC
ATGGTCATAGCTGTTTCCTGGCAGCTCTGGCCCGTGTCTCAAAATCTCTGATGTTACATTGCACAAGATA
AAAATATATCATCATGCCTCCTCTAGACCAGCCAGGACAGAAATGCCTCGACTTCGCTGCTACCCAAGGT
Features (pLannotate 1.2.2; 12 found; start..end, strand, type, name):
     49..72      +  promoter       Pc promoter (fragment): intI1 (promoter lies within the coding sequence); class 1 integron promoter
    248..304     +  CDS            GmR (fragment): gentamycin acetyltransferase; aacC1; confers resistance to gentamycin
    311..1102    +  CDS            SmR: aminoglycoside adenylyltransferase (Murphy, 1985); aadA; confers resistance to spectinomycin and streptomycin
   1195..1783    +  rep_origin     ori: high-copy-number ColE1/pMB1/pBR322/pUC origin of replication
   1966..2058    +  CDS            lacI (fragment): lac repressor; lacI; The lac repressor binds to the lac operator to inhibit transcription in E. coli. This inhibition can be relieved by adding lactose or isopropyl-β-D-thiogalactopyranoside (IPTG).
   2113..2140    -  terminator     rrnB T2 terminator: transcription terminator T2 from the E. coli rrnB gene
   2272..2315    +  terminator     rrnB T1 terminator: Escherichia coli rrnB; transcription terminator T1 from the E. coli rrnB gene
   2362..2398    -  CDS            lacZα (fragment): LacZα fragment of β-galactosidase; lacZ fragment
   2415..2510    +  protein_bind   attL3: mutant version of attL; recombination site for the Gateway® LR reaction LR Clonase™
   2516..3080    +  CDS            K-Ras (fragment): human small GTPase proto-oncoprotein
   3087..3182    -  protein_bind   attL3: mutant version of attL; recombination site for the Gateway® LR reaction LR Clonase™
   3201..3219    -  promoter       T7 promoter: promoter for bacteriophage T7 RNA polymerase
