[The description below was written by a language model from this plasmid's Addgene catalogue record and pLannotate feature annotations shown in this document.]
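Description:
pDONR223_KRAS_p.D33E is a Gateway entry clone built on the Invitrogen pDONR223 backbone, carrying the human KRAS open reading frame (reference transcript NM_004985.4) with a D33E amino-acid substitution. It is a bacterial propagation and shuttling plasmid rather than an expression vector. The record lists no promoter for the insert, and the sequenced plasmid is about 3.4 kb. It replicates at high copy in E. coli from a ColE1/pUC-type origin and is selected with spectinomycin through the aadA (SmR) aminoglycoside adenylyltransferase gene. That gene sits downstream of fragments of a class 1 integron Pc promoter and a gentamicin acetyltransferase gene, which are remnants of the resistance cassette's origin.

The K-Ras coding sequence is flanked on both sides by attL recombination sites in opposite orientations. The automated annotation labels both as attL3, although entry clones of this type normally carry a compatible pair of distinct attL sites that give directional transfer. An LR Clonase reaction moves the ORF from these sites into any attR-containing destination vector, which then supplies the promoter, tags and selection needed for expression. The clone is in the "closed" configuration, meaning a stop codon immediately follows the insert, so it suits native or N-terminally tagged expression but not C-terminal fusions. The rrnB T1 and T2 terminators upstream of the cassette insulate it from read-through transcription. Short lacI and lacZα fragments and a T7 promoter outside the downstream attL site are backbone remnants, and M13 primer sites flank the insert for sequencing.

The plasmid belongs to the Target Accelerator Plasmid Collection, a set of mutant alleles assembled for the systematic functional testing of rare cancer-associated variants for oncogenic activity.
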