Addgene plasmid #81659: pDONR223_KRAS_p.D33E
Purpose: Gateway Donor vector containing KRAS,part of the Target Accelerator Plasmid Collection.
Depositing lab: Jesse Boehm & William Hahn & David Root. Depositing organization: Broad Institute. Publication: Systematic Functional Interrogation of Rare Cancer Variants Identifies Oncogenic Alleles. Kim E, Ilic N, Shrestha Y, Zou L, Kamburov A, Zhu C, Yang X, Lubonja R, Tran N, Nguyen C, Lawrence MS, Piccioni F, Bagul M, Doench JG, Chouinard CR, Wu X, Hogstrom L, Natoli T, Tamayo P, Horn H, Corsello SM, Lage K, Root DE, Subramanian A, Golub TR, Getz G, Boehm JS, Hahn WC. Cancer Discov. 2016 Jul;6(7):714-26. doi: 10.1158/2159-8290.CD-16-0160. Epub 2016 May 4. PubMed 27147599.
Backbone
  Vector backbone: pDONR223
  Backbone manufacturer: Invitrogen
  Backbone size w/o insert (bp): 2790
  Vector type: Gateway Entry vector
Growth in bacteria
  Bacterial resistance: Spectinomycin, 50 μg/mL
  Growth temperature: 37°C
  Growth strain: DH5alpha
  Copy number: High Copy
Gene/Insert
  Gene/Insert name: KRAS (alt name: NM_004985.4)
  Species: H. sapiens (human)
  Mutation: D33E
  Entrez Gene: KRAS (a.k.a. 'C-K-RAS, C-K-RAS, CFC2, K-RAS2A, K-RAS2B, K-RAS4A, K-RAS4B, K-Ras, K-Ras 2, KI-RAS, KRAS1, KRAS2, NS, NS3, OES, RALD, RASK2, c-Ki-ras, c-Ki-ras2)
  Promoter: None
  Cloning method: Gateway Cloning
  Sequencing primers: 5′ M13pUC-fwd; 3′ M13-Rev
Terms and licenses: Academic/Nonprofit Terms; Industry Terms: Not Available to Industry
Depositor comments: Closed state: stop codon immediately follows insert
How to cite: pDONR223_KRAS_p.D33E was a gift from Jesse Boehm & William Hahn & David Root (Addgene plasmid # 81659 ; http://n2t.net/addgene:81659 ; RRID:Addgene_81659)
