>Addgene plasmid #81659 | pDONR223_KRAS_p.D33E | depositor partial sequence | sequence record 154978 | Insert sequence
ATGACTGAATATAAACTTGTGGTAGTTGGAGCTGGTGGCGTAGGCAAGAGTGCCTTGACGATACAGCTAA
TTCAGAATCATTTTGTGGACGAATATGAACCAACAATAGAGGATTCCTACAGGAAGCAAGTAGTAATTGA
TGGAGAAACCTGTCTCTTGGATATTCTCGACACAGCAGGTCAAGAGGAGTACAGTGCAATGAGGGACCAG
TACATGAGGACTGGGGAGGGCTTTCTTTGTGTATTTGCCATAAATAATACTAAATCATTTGAAGATATTC
ACCATTATAGAGAACAAATTAAAAGAGTTAAGGACTCTGAAGATGTACCTATGGTCCTAGTAGGAAATAA
ATGTGATTTGCCTTCTAGAACAGTAGACACAAAACAGGCTCAGGACTTAGCAAGAAGTTATGGAATTCCT
TTTATTGAAACATCAGCAAAGACAAGACAGGGTGTTGATGATGCCTTCTATACATTAGTTCGAGAAATTC
GAAAACATAAAGAAAAGATGAGCAAAGATGGTAAAAAGAAGAAAAAGAAGTCAAAGACAAAGTGTGTAAT
TATG
